Addgene plasmid #57937: mKOet-VASP-5
Purpose: Localization: Actin/Focal Adhesions, Excitation: 548, Emission: 561
Depositing lab: Michael Davidson. Depositing organization: Florida State University, Tallahassee.
Backbone
  Vector backbone: mKOet
  Backbone size w/o insert (bp): 4750
  Vector type: Mammalian Expression
  Selectable markers: Neomycin (select with G418)
Growth in bacteria
  Bacterial resistance: Kanamycin, 50 μg/mL
  Growth temperature: 37°C
  Growth strain: DH5alpha
  Copy number: High Copy
Gene/Insert
  Gene/Insert name: VASP (alt name: NM_009499)
  Species: M. musculus (mouse)
  Mutation: A209T in VASP
  Promoter: CMV
  Tag / fusion protein: mKOet
  Cloning method: Unknown
  Sequencing primers: 5′ CMV-F; 3′ SV40pA-R
Terms and licenses: Academic/Nonprofit Terms; Industry Terms: Not Available to Industry
Depositor comments: . Excitation = 548; Emission = 561
How to cite: mKOet-VASP-5 was a gift from Michael Davidson (Addgene plasmid # 57937 ; http://n2t.net/addgene:57937 ; RRID:Addgene_57937)
