[The description below was written by a language model from this plasmid's Addgene catalogue record.]
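Description:
mKOet-VASP-5 is a mammalian expression plasmid built on the mKOet fluorescent-protein backbone (about 4.75 kb without the insert). It encodes a fusion between mouse VASP (vasodilator-stimulated phosphoprotein) and the orange fluorescent protein mKOet. The fusion is transcribed from the CMV promoter, a strong constitutive promoter suited to transient expression in a wide range of cultured mammalian cells. The use of an SV40 polyA reverse primer for sequencing suggests that an SV40 polyadenylation signal lies downstream of the coding region. The VASP insert carries an A209T substitution relative to the reference sequence. The record does not say whether this change has any functional consequence, nor does it give the linker or state explicitly on which side of VASP the fluorescent protein sits. The cloning method is listed as unknown.

In bacteria the plasmid is maintained at high copy number under kanamycin selection. In mammalian cells a neomycin resistance marker allows G418 selection of stable transfectants. No feature table is provided, so the origin of replication and the other backbone elements cannot be described in detail.

The construct serves as a live-cell localization marker. VASP is an actin regulatory protein that concentrates at focal adhesions and at sites of actin assembly, so the fusion labels actin-associated structures and focal adhesions. The mKOet tag has a recorded excitation maximum of 548 nm and an emission maximum of 561 nm, placing it in the orange channel. This makes it useful for fluorescence microscopy of cytoskeletal and adhesion dynamics.
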