>Addgene plasmid #57937 | mKOet-VASP-5 | depositor partial sequence | sequence record 89085 | insert sequence
CGTCAGATCCGCTAGCGCTACCGGTCGCCACCATGGTGAGCAAGGGCGAGGAGAATAACATGGCCGTGAT
TAAACCAGAGATGAAGATGAGGTACTACATGGACGGCTCCGTCAATGGGCATGAGTTCACAATTGAAGGT
GAAGGCACAGGCAGACCTTACGAGGGACATCAAGAGATGACACTACGCGTCACAATGGCCAAGGGCGGGC
CAATGCCTTTCGCGTTTGACTTAGTGTCACACGTGTTCTGTTACGGCCACAGACCTTTTACTAAATATCC
AGAAGAGATACCAGACTATTTCAAACAAGCATTTCCTGAAGGCCTGTCATGGGAAAGGTCGTTGGAGTTC
GAAGATGGTGGGTCCGCTTCAGTCAGTGCGCATATAAGCCTTAGAGGAAACACCTTCTACCACAAATCCA
AATTTACTGGGGTTAACTTTCCTGCCGATGGTCCTATCATGCAAAACCAAAGTGTTGATTGGGAGCCATC
AACCGAGAAAATTACTGCCAGCGACGGAGTTCTGAAGGGTGATGTTACGATGTACCTAAAACTTGAAGGA
GGCGGCAATCACAAATGCCAATTCAAGACTACTTACAAGGCGGCAAAAAAGATTCTTAAAATGCCAGGAA
GCCATTACATCAGCCATCGCCTCGTCAGGAAAACCGAAGGCAACATTACTGAGCTGGTAGAAGATGCAGT
AGCTCATTCCGGCGGCATGGACGAGCTGTACAAGTCCGGACTCAGATCTATGAGCGAGACGGTCATCTGT
TCCAGCCGGGCTACTGTGATGCTTTATGATGACAGCAACAAGCGATGGCTCCCTGCTGGCACTGGTCCCC
AGGCCTTCAGCCGCGTCCAGATATACCACAACCCCACTGCTAACTCCTTCCGAGTTGTTGGCCGCAAGAT
GCAGCCGGATCAGCAGGTGGTTATCAACTGTGCCATCATTCGGGGTGTCAAGTACAATCAGGCCACTCCC
ATCTTCCATCAGTGGCGAGATGCCCGCCAGGTCTGGGGCCTCAACTTCGGCAGCAAGGAGGACGCCATAC
AGTTTGCAACAGGCATGGCCAACGCCCTAGAGGCCTTGGAAGGAGGTGGGCCTCCCCCAGCCCCAGCACC
CCCTGCCTGGTCTGCCCAGAATGGTCCCTCCCCAGAGGAGCTGGAACAACAGAAAAGGCAGCCGGAGCAT
ATGGAGCGCCGGGTCTCCAATGCAGGAGGCCCACCTGCTCCCCCAGCTGGGGGCCCTCCTCCACCTCCAG
GACCTCCCCCTCCTCCAGGTCCCCCCCCACCCCCAGGTCTGCCCTCCTCAGGGGTATCTGGGGCAGGTCA
TGGAGCAGGGGCAGCCCCACCCCCTGCACCCCCACTCCCTACAACACAGGGCCCCAATAGTGGGGGTTCC
GGGGCCCCAGGCCTGGCTGCTGCCATTGCTGGAGCCAAACTCAGGAAAGTGAGCAAGCAGGAGGAGGCCT
CTGGGGGGCCCCTGGCCCCCAAAGCTGAGAACAGTCGAAGCACTGGTGGGGGGCTTATGGAAGAGATGAA
CGCCATGCTGGCCCGGAGAAGAAAAGCCACACAGGTTGGGGAGAAGCCCCCCAAAGACGAGTCAGCCAGT
GAGGAGTCAGAGGCCCGACTCCCTGCCCAGAGTGAACCTGTGAGAAGACCCTGGGAGAAGAACAGCACAA
CCTTGCCAAGGATGAAGTCGTCCTCTTCTGTGACTACCTCCGAGGCCCACCCCTCGACGCCCTGCTCCAG
TGATGACTCCGACTTGGAGAGGGTGAAGCAGGAGCTTCTGGAAGAGGTGCGGAAGGAGCTACAGAAAATG
AAAGAGGAAATCATCGAAGTCTTTGTCCAGGAGCTGAGGAAGCGGGGTTCTCCTTGAGCGGCCGCGACTC
TAGATCATAATCAGCCATACCACAT
